Addgene plasmid #219432: pAAV_S5E2_Chrimson_tdTomato
Purpose: AAV construct expressing Chrimson-tdTomato under the control of E2 regulatory element
Depositing lab: Gordon Fishell. Depositing organization: Broad Institute. Publication: Viral manipulation of functionally distinct interneurons in mice, non-human primates and humans. Vormstein-Schneider D, Lin JD, Pelkey KA, Chittajallu R, Guo B, Arias-Garcia MA, Allaway K, Sakopoulos S, Schneider G, Stevenson O, Vergara J, Sharma J, Zhang Q, Franken TP, Smith J, Ibrahim LA, M Astro KJ, Sabri E, Huang S, Favuzzi E, Burbridge T, Xu Q, Guo L, Vogel I, Sanchez V, Saldi GA, Gorissen BL, Yuan X, Zaghloul KA, Devinsky O, Sabatini BL, Batista-Brito R, Reynolds J, Feng G, Fu Z, McBain CJ, Fishell G, Dimidschstein J. Nat Neurosci. 2020 Dec;23(12):1629-1636. doi: 10.1038/s41593-020-0692-9. Epub 2020 Aug 17. PubMed 32807948.
Backbone
  Vector backbone: pAAV-S5E2-dTom-nlsdTom
  Vector type: AAV
Growth in bacteria
  Bacterial resistance: Ampicillin, 100 μg/mL
  Growth temperature: 37°C
  Growth strain: NEB Stable
  Copy number: Unknown
Gene/Insert
  Gene/Insert name: Chrimson-tdTomato
  Species: Synthetic
Terms and licenses: Academic/Nonprofit Terms; Industry Terms: Not Available to Industry
Depositor comments: The PV-targeting regulatory element was originally described in Vormstein-Schneider et al, Nat Neurosci, 2020. The AAV vector was used in functional study in the following article: "Cortical reactivations predict future sensory responses." (PMID: 38093002; DOI: 10.1038/s41586-023-06810-1)
How to cite: pAAV_S5E2_Chrimson_tdTomato was a gift from Gordon Fishell (Addgene plasmid # 219432 ; http://n2t.net/addgene:219432 ; RRID:Addgene_219432)
