[The description below was written by a language model from this plasmid's Addgene catalogue record and pLannotate feature annotations shown in this document.]
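Description:
pAAV_S5E2_Chrimson_tdTomato is an adeno-associated virus transfer plasmid built on the pAAV-S5E2-dTom-nlsdTom backbone and intended for packaging recombinant AAV that delivers a red-shifted optogenetic actuator to a defined neuronal population. It is propagated in bacteria through a high-copy ColE1/pUC-type origin and selected with ampicillin via the β-lactamase gene. An f1 phage origin is also present, along with small pBR322-derived remnants (rop and bom fragments). The expression cassette is flanked by AAV2 inverted terminal repeats, which supply the signals for genome replication and encapsidation. One ITR is annotated intact, while the other is detected only as short fragments, which may reflect how difficult these repeats are to sequence and annotate rather than a true truncation.

The payload is a fusion of the channelrhodopsin Chrimson to the tandem-dimer fluorescent protein tdTomato. The annotation matches the opsin to ChrimsonR, the K176R variant with faster closing kinetics, although the catalogue entry simply calls it Chrimson. Expression is driven by the S5E2 (E2) regulatory element, which the depositor describes as targeting PV (parvalbumin) cells. This enhancer is not picked up as a named feature in the table, but would lie upstream of the annotated chimeric β-globin/immunoglobulin intron that precedes the coding sequence. Downstream, a WPRE enhances transcript stability and expression, and an SV40 polyadenylation signal terminates the message. The construct allows red-light activation and fluorescent labelling of the targeted interneurons without transgenic lines. The record notes its use in a functional study of cortical reactivations.
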