Features (pLannotate 1.2.2; 17 found; start..end, strand, type, name):
    552..684     -  intron         chimeric intron: chimera between introns from human β-globin and immunoglobulin heavy chain genes
   1523..1550    -  repeat_region  AAV2 ITR (fragment): inverted terminal repeat of adeno-associated virus serotype 2 inverted
   1579..1606    -  repeat_region  AAV2 ITR (fragment): inverted terminal repeat of adeno-associated virus serotype 2 inverted
   1679..2267    -  rep_origin     ori: high-copy-number ColE1/pMB1/pBR322/pUC origin of replication
   2438..3298    -  CDS            AmpR: β-lactamase; bla; confers resistance to ampicillin, carbenicillin, and related antibiotics
   3299..3403    -  promoter       AmpR promoter: bla
   3498..3533    +  CDS            rop (fragment): Rop protein, which maintains plasmids at low copy number; rop
   3635..3684    +  misc_feature   bom (fragment): basis of mobility region from pBR322
   3685..4140    -  rep_origin     f1 ori (sequence partly withheld): f1 bacteriophage origin of replication; arrow indicates direction of (+) strand synthesis
   4159..4210    +  misc_feature   bom (fragment): basis of mobility region from pBR322
   4215..4355    -  repeat_region  AAV2 ITR: inverted terminal repeat of adeno-associated virus serotype 2 inverted
   4434..4515    -  polyA_signal   SV40 poly(A) signal: SV40 polyadenylation signal
   4538..4621    -  CDS            large T antigen (fragment): large T antigen from SV40 (simian virus 40)
   4684..5272    -  misc_feature   WPRE: woodchuck hepatitis virus posttranscriptional regulatory element
   5272..5296    -  misc_feature   MCS (fragment): pBluescript multiple cloning site
   5300..6724    -  CDS            tdTomato: tdTomato is a basic (constitutively fluorescent) orange fluorescent protein published in 2004, derived from Discosoma sp.. It is reported to be a somewhat slowly-maturing tandem dimer with low acid sensitivity.
   6743..540     -  CDS            ChrimsonR (across the origin): red light-drivable channelrhodopsin from Chlamydomonas noctigama (Klapoetke et al., 2014) K176R mutant with accelerated closing kinetics
>Addgene plasmid #219432 | pAAV_S5E2_Chrimson_tdTomato | addgene full sequence | sequence record 434486 | Addgene NGS Result
CAGGTTGCTCAGTCTGATCAGGATCACGGGGCAAGACAGCAGCCACTCGAAGTAGCGCAGGCAATAGGCG
TGGTTGCCGGTAGACAGGTACACTGTGGCGGGGCTGCTGAACTCCTTGAAGATCTCCAGGGTCACGAACA
GCACCTCGACGCAACAGACGTAGACCTCCTCCCAACCGCAAGTGGCCTTCCAGGCGCTGAAGCCGTAGAA
TGTCAGCAGGGCGATGGCGATGCTGAAAGCAATCCACTGGCAGACCTGGGCGCCGATCTTTTCTCCTGGT
GTGCCTCTGCTGTGCAGCCAAGCCTGCTTCTTCTCCACTCCCACGACCAGGTAGCCGCCTGTGGCCTCCA
CGAAGCAATATCCGTATCCGGCGTCGCTCAGTCCGTAAGAAGGGTCACACCACCACTCGGTGCTGAAGCA
CTCGCCTGTAGGTGTCATTCCTCCACAGCCCATGTCCTCGTGGTGGTAGGGGTTAGGCCAAGGGTTGATG
CCTCCGGCGGCAAACAGAGATCTGGTGGCGCTGCTGATCAGCTCAGCCATGGTGGCGGATCCTGTGGAGA
GAAAGGCAAAGTGGATGTCAGTAAGACCAATAGGTGCCTATCAGAAACGCAAGAGTCTTCTCTGTCTCGA
CAAGCCCAGTTTCTATTGGTCTCCTTAAACCTGTCTTGTAACCTTGATACTTACGTGCCCAGTGCCTCAC
GACCAACTTCTGCAGCTTAAGGCGCCGCGCTCTGCTTCTGGAAGGCTGCGCTCCTCGACTTGCAGGCTAG
AAGCAAATGTAAGCAATAGATGGCTCTGCCCTGACTTTTATGCCCAGCCCGGGCTGCAGGAAGTTTAAAA
TAACTCTGAGCAATTGAGACTAAATGCCTCTGTATAGAGAAAAGACTGCCACAGACAGGAATGTTCTTGG
TGTCTCTTGGGTGCACTGTTCCATCATACCATGTGTCCCATATAGTGCTTTCATATAGATTGTAAATACT
GCATTATTTTAAGGAAATCATAGTTAATTAAGGTAAGTATTTCCAAAATGGGGTTATAACAATTTACTCC
AACATCACATGTTAATATGATCTGAGGGAATTATGCATAGTGTTTGCCTTTTGTTTTTGTTTATTTTTCC
ATTACTGTTTCATAGCAATGAAGAGACAAATGCTGACTCTAGCAGAATTTCCTCAGTCTGCTAAGTATAG
CTACATAATTGCCACCTTCACCAGCACCATTGGGAAAAAAATAACCTACATTACTTGACTCCATATAGCT
ATATTGCCATAACTTTGTAGGGCTTACAGTAATGTGGTTTCTGTATAAAACTGAATTGAAATCTCAGAAT
TCTACAGAGAGAGGAATGGGGACAAGAAAATGAGGAGGGAACTGAAGTGGCTTGTGTCAAAGCCTTCTTT
TAGGAAGTGTGCACTTAACTTCTAGTCAGTAAGCTATAGCAGCCATGTTAGATTAAACCACTAGTTTAAT
TAAACGCGTGCGGCCGCAGGAACCCCTAGTGATGGAGTTGGCCACTCCCTCTCTGCGCGCTCGCTCGCTC
ACTGAGGCCGGGCGACCAAAGGTCGCCCGACGCCCGGGCGGCCTCAGTGAGCGAGCGAGCGCGCAGCTGC
CTGCAGGACATGTGAGCAAAAGGCCAGCAAAAGGCCAGGAACCGTAAAAAGGCCGCGTTGCTGGCGTTTT
TCCATAGGCTCCGCCCCCCTGACGAGCATCACAAAAATCGACGCTCAAGTCAGAGGTGGCGAAACCCGAC
AGGACTATAAAGATACCAGGCGTTTCCCCCTGGAAGCTCCCTCGTGCGCTCTCCTGTTCCGACCCTGCCG
CTTACCGGATACCTGTCCGCCTTTCTCCCTTCGGGAAGCGTGGCGCTTTCTCATAGCTCACGCTGTAGGT
ATCTCAGTTCGGTGTAGGTCGTTCGCTCCAAGCTGGGCTGTGTGCACGAACCCCCCGTTCAGCCCGACCG
CTGCGCCTTATCCGGTAACTATCGTCTTGAGTCCAACCCGGTAAGACACGACTTATCGCCACTGGCAGCA
GCCACTGGTAACAGGATTAGCAGAGCGAGGTATGTAGGCGGTGCTACAGAGTTCTTGAAGTGGTGGCCTA
ACTACGGCTACACTAGAAGAACAGTATTTGGTATCTGCGCTCTGCTGAAGCCAGTTACCTTCGGAAAAAG
AGTTGGTAGCTCTTGATCCGGCAAACAAACCACCGCTGGTAGCGGTGGTTTTTTTGTTTGCAAGCAGCAG
ATTACGCGCAGAAAAAAAGGATCTCAAGAAGATCCTTTGATCTTTTCTACGGGGTCTGACGCTCAGTGGA
ACGAAAACTCACGTTAAGGGATTTTGGTCATGAGATTATCAAAAAGGATCTTCACCTAGATCCTTTTAAA
TTAAAAATGAAGTTTTAAATCAATCTAAAGTATATATGAGTAAACTTGGTCTGACAGTTACCAATGCTTA
ATCAGTGAGGCACCTATCTCAGCGATCTGTCTATTTCGTTCATCCATAGTTGCCTGACTCCCCGTCGTGT
AGATAACTACGATACGGGAGGGCTTACCATCTGGCCCCAGTGCTGCAATGATACCGCGAGACCCACGCTC
ACCGGCTCCAGATTTATCAGCAATAAACCAGCCAGCCGGAAGGGCCGAGCGCAGAAGTGGTCCTGCAACT
TTATCCGCCTCCATCCAGTCTATTAATTGTTGCCGGGAAGCTAGAGTAAGTAGTTCGCCAGTTAATAGTT
TGCGCAACGTTGTTGCCATTGCTACAGGCATCGTGGTGTCACGCTCGTCGTTTGGTATGGCTTCATTCAG
CTCCGGTTCCCAACGATCAAGGCGAGTTACATGATCCCCCATGTTGTGCAAAAAAGCGGTTAGCTCCTTC
GGTCCTCCGATCGTTGTCAGAAGTAAGTTGGCCGCAGTGTTATCACTCATGGTTATGGCAGCACTGCATA
ATTCTCTTACTGTCATGCCATCCGTAAGATGCTTTTCTGTGACTGGTGAGTACTCAACCAAGTCATTCTG
AGAATAGTGTATGCGGCGACCGAGTTGCTCTTGCCCGGCGTCAATACGGGATAATACCGCGCCACATAGC
AGAACTTTAAAAGTGCTCATCATTGGAAAACGTTCTTCGGGGCGAAAACTCTCAAGGATCTTACCGCTGT
TGAGATCCAGTTCGATGTAACCCACTCGTGCACCCAACTGATCTTCAGCATCTTTTACTTTCACCAGCGT
TTCTGGGTGAGCAAAAACAGGAAGGCAAAATGCCGCAAAAAAGGGAATAAGGGCGACACGGAAATGTTGA
ATACTCATACTCTTCCTTTTTCAATATTATTGAAGCATTTATCAGGGTTATTGTCTCATGAGCGGATACA
TATTTGAATGTATTTAGAAAAATAAACAAATAGGGGTTCCGCGCACATTTCCCCGAAAAGTGCCACCTGA
CGTCTAAGAAACCATTATTATCATGACATTAACCTATAAAAATAGGCGTATCACGAGGCCCTTTCGTCTC
GCGCGTTTCGGTGATGACGGTGAAAACCTCTGACACATGCAGCTCCCGGAGACGGTCACAGCTTGTCTGT
AAGCGGATGCCGGGAGCAGACAAGCCCGTCAGGGCGCGTCAGCGGGTGTTGGCGGGTGTCGGGGCTGGCT
TAACTATGCGGCATCAGAGCAGATTGTACTGAGAGTGCACCATAAAATTGTAAACGTTAATATTTTGTTA
AAATTCGCGTTAAATTTTTGTTAAATCAGCTCATTTTTTAACCAATAGACCGAAATCGGCAAAATCCCTT
ATAAATCAAAAGAATAGCCCGAGATAGAGT
[37 nt withheld, positions 3811-3847]
AAAGAACGTGGACTCCAACGTCAAAGG
[141 nt withheld, positions 3875-4015]
G
[46 nt withheld, positions 4017-4062]
A
[95 nt withheld, positions 4064-4158]
TATGCGGTGTGAAATACCGCACAGATGCGTAAGGAGAAAATACCGCATCAGGCGCCCCTGCAGGCAGCTG
CGCGCTCGCTCGCTCACTGAGGCCGCCCGGGCAAAGCCCGGGCGTCGGGCGACCTTTGGTCGCCCGGCCT
CAGTGAGCGAGCGAGCGCGCAGAGAGGGAGTGGCCAACTCCATCACTAGGGGTTCCTGCGGCCGCTCGGT
CCGCACGTGCATGCGGTATCGATAAGCTGATACATTGATGAGTTTGGACAAACCACAACTAGAATGCAGT
GAAAAAAATGCTTTATTTGTGAAATTTGTGATGCTATTGCTTTATTTGTAACCATTATAAGCTGCAATAA
ACAAGTTAACAACAACAATTGCATTCATTTTATGTTTCAGGTTCAGGGGGAGGTGTGGGAGGTTTTTTAA
AGCAAGTAAAACCTCTACAAATGTGGTATGGCTGATTATGATCTAGAGTCGCGGCCAGCTTGATGGCCGC
TATCACAGATCTCTCGAGCAGCGCTCGGTATCGATGCGGGGAGGCGGCCCAAAGGGAGATCCGACTCGTC
TGAGGGCGAAGGCGAAGACGCGGAAGAGGCCGCAGAGCCGGCAGCAGGCCGCGGGAAGGAAGGTCCGCTG
GATTGAGGGCCGAAGGGACGTAGCAGAAGGACGTCCCGCGCAGAATCCAGGTGGCAACATAGGCGAGCAG
CCAAGGAAAGGACGATGATTTCCCCGACAACACCACGGAATTGTCAGTGCCCAACAGCCGAGCCCCTGTC
CAGCAGCGGGCAAGGCAGGCGGCGATGAGTTCCGCCGTGGCAATAGGGAGGGGGAAAGCGAAAGTCCCGG
AAAGGAGCTGACAGGTGGTGGCAATGCCCCAACCAGTGGGGGTTGCGTCAGCAAACACAGTGCACACCAC
GCCACGTTGCCTGACAACGGGCCACAACTCCTCATAAAGAGACAGCAACCAGGATTTATACAAGGAGGAG
AAAATGAAAGCCATACGGGAAGCAATAGCATGATACAAAGGCATTAAAGCAGCGTATCCACATAGCGTAA
AAGGAGCAACATAGTTAAGAATACCAGTCAATCTTTCACAAATTTTGTAATCCAGAGGTTGATTATCGAT
AAGCTTGATATCGAATTCTTACTTATACAGCTCATCCATGCCGTACAGAAACAGATGGTGGCGTCCTTCA
GACCTCTCATACTGTTCCACAATGGTGTAGTCTTCATTGTGGGATGTGATATCCAGCTTGGTGTCCACAT
AGTAATAGCCGGGCAGCTGCACTGGTTTCTTGGCCATGTAGATGGTTTTGAACTCCACCAGGTAGTGGCC
GCCGTCTTTCAGCTTCAGGGCCTGGTGGATTTCGCCCTTCAGCACTCCGTCTCTAGGATACAGCCGTTCA
GTGCTGGCCTCCCACCCCATTGTTTTCTTCTGCATCACGGGCCCATCGGGTGGAAAATTGGTGCCGCGCA
TTTTGACTTTGTAGATCAGAGTGCCATCCTGCAGAGAGGAGTCCTGTGTCACGGTCACCAGGCCTCCATC
TTCAAAATTCATCACTCTCTCCCACTTAAAGCCCTCTGGGAAAGACAGTTTCTTGTAATCAGGAATGTCA
GCGGGATGCTTGACATAGGCCTTACTTCCGTACATAAACTGAGGAGACAGGATATCCCAAGCGAAAGGCA
GTGGTCCTCCCTTGGTCACTTTCAGCTTGGCAGTCTGTGTGCCCTCGTAAGGCCTCCCTTCGCCCTCTCC
TTCAATCTCAAATTCGTGCCCATTCATGCTGCCCTCCATGCGCACCTTAAACCTCATGAACTCTTTGATC
ACAGCCATATTGTTATCCTCGCTTGAGGCGGTTCCACTAGACCCTGAGCCGGTACTTCCAGTCCCATGGC
CCAGGAACAGATGGTGTCTCCCCTCGCTCCGTTCATACTGCTCCACAATAGTGTAGTCCTCGTTGTGTGA
AGTGATATCCAGTTTTGTGTCCACGTAATAGTAGCCTGGCAGCTGCACAGGTTTCTTGGCCATGTAGATT
GTCTTGAACTCCACCAGGTAATGTCCCCCATCTTTCAGCTTCAGAGCCTGGTGGATTTCTCCTTTCAGCA
CCCCGTCGCGTGGATACAGCCTTTCGGTGGAGGCCTCCCATCCCATAGTTTTCTTCTGCATCACAGGTCC
ATCAGGGGGAAAATTTGTCCCTCTCATTTTCACCTTGTAGATCAGGGTCCCATCCTGCAGGGAGCTGTCC
TGGGTCACAGTCACCAGGCCTCCGTCCTCGAAGTTCATCACTCTTTCCCACTTAAACCCCTCGGGGAAGC
TCAGTTTCTTATAATCGGGAATGTCAGCTGGATGTTTCACATAGGCCTTGGAGCCGTACATAAACTGTGG
GCTCAGGATGTCCCAAGCGAATGGCAGAGGCCCGCCCTTTGTCACTTTCAGCTTGGCTGTCTGGGTGCCC
TCGTAGGGCCGTCCCTCTCCTTCTCCCTCAATTTCGAACTCGTGGCCGTTCATGCTTCCTTCCATTCTCA
CCTTAAACCGCATGAACTCTTTGATCACTTCCTCGCCCTTACTCACTGCTACTACCGGTGCCGCCACTGT
GTCCTCGTCCTCCTCCTCCACGAACTCTTCCACTTCCACCTCCTCGCCTCCGATCTCCATCTTGGTGGTC
TTCCGGATGTCGCCGTGGATCAGGATGTGCTCGTGGATCTTGATCCTCAGGTGGTGGGCCAGGAAGGTCC
AAAACTCCTTGGCGATGATGTCGCAGATGCTGTGGCCGATGCTGTTGGCGTAAGGGCTCAGCTTCAGCAG
TCCTTCTGGTCCCACTGCCCAGAGGATTGGGTAGCTGCCCCAAGAGGCGAAGTAAGCGTAGGCCATCAGC
TTCACGACCATGCGGCAATGGCCTTTAGGCACGCTGTGGTTGGCTTCCACGTAGCACTTGGCGGCCTGGA
AGTACATGTAGCCGCCGTAGATGCAAGACACGATATACAGCAGCCACTTGAGCCAATCGGTAGCCAGTCC
TGCGGCCATGCCGAACACGATCATTCCCACGCAAGACACGATCAGGCCCATGGTCCGCTTGCTGTAGTCG
TTCTTCAGGCCGCT
